Addgene plasmid #179390: pLenti-mCherry-Cre-blast
Purpose: Lentiviral expression of Cre recombinase and mCherry reporter from CMV promoter (separated by P2A peptide), and blasticidin resistance gene for selection in mammalian cells.
Depositing lab: Moshe Szyf. Depositing organization: McGill University. Publication: Unraveling the functional role of DNA demethylation at specific promoters by targeted steric blockage of DNA methyltransferase with CRISPR/dCas9. Sapozhnikov DM, Szyf M. Nat Commun. 2021 Sep 29;12(1):5711. doi: 10.1038/s41467-021-25991-9. PubMed 34588447.
Backbone
  Vector backbone: pLenti6/V5
  Backbone size w/o insert (bp): 6488
  Total vector size (bp): 9175
  Vector type: Mammalian Expression, Lentiviral, Cre/Lox
  Selectable markers: Blasticidin
Growth in bacteria
  Bacterial resistance: Ampicillin, 100 μg/mL
  Growth temperature: 37°C
  Growth strain: NEB Stable
  Copy number: Unknown
Gene/Insert
  Gene/Insert name: mCherry (P2A) Cre recombinase
  Species: H. sapiens (human), M. musculus (mouse), R. norvegicus (rat)
  Promoter: CMV
  Cloning method: Restriction Enzyme; 5′ cloning site NdeI (not destroyed); 3′ cloning site SacII (not destroyed)
  Sequencing primers: 5′ CMV-F; 3′ WPRE-R
Resource information
  A portion of this plasmid was derived from a plasmid made by: pLM-CMV-R-Cre (Addgene Plasmid #27546)
Terms and licenses: Academic/Nonprofit Terms; Industry Terms: Not Available to Industry
Depositor comments: Please note: The plasmid contains an IS1 element insertion within a region of the plasmid near the origin of replication and outside of the region that will be packaged as part of the lentivirus particles to be produced from this plasmid. This insertion is not known to affect plasmid function.
How to cite: pLenti-mCherry-Cre-blast was a gift from Moshe Szyf (Addgene plasmid # 179390 ; http://n2t.net/addgene:179390 ; RRID:Addgene_179390)
