[The description below was written by a language model from this plasmid's Addgene catalogue record and pLannotate feature annotations shown in this document.]
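Description:
pLenti-mCherry-Cre-blast is a lentiviral transfer plasmid built on the pLenti6/V5 backbone for delivering Cre recombinase together with a red fluorescent reporter into mammalian cells. It is propagated in E. coli through a high-copy ColE1/pUC-type origin with ampicillin resistance (AmpR), and it also carries an f1 origin. The viral portion has a third-generation, self-inactivating layout. An RSV promoter drives a truncated HIV-1 5' LTR, followed by the Ψ packaging signal, a gag fragment and the Rev response element, and the unit ends in a ΔU3 3' LTR. An SV40 polyadenylation signal and SV40 origin lie downstream of it.

Between the LTRs, the CMV enhancer/promoter drives a single open reading frame encoding mCherry followed by Cre. The two are separated by a P2A self-cleaving peptide, which the catalogue entry describes but the feature table does not annotate separately, so red fluorescence marks cells that also make the recombinase. A partial WPRE downstream is expected to enhance transcript expression, and a leftover backbone V5 tag is annotated after it. A second cassette uses the SV40 early promoter and the bacterial EM7 promoter to express blasticidin S deaminase, allowing blasticidin selection of transduced cells.

The sequenced record is 9,952 nt, longer than the catalogue size of 9,175 bp. The difference is about the length of the 768 bp IS1 transposable element annotated in the backbone. The depositor notes that this insertion lies near the replication origin, outside the packaged region, and is not known to affect function. The plasmid is suited to stable Cre delivery for recombining loxP-flanked sequences in human, mouse or rat cells.
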