Features (pLannotate 1.2.2; 31 found; start..end, strand, type, name):
      1..768     -  mobile_element IS1: prokaryotic transposable element IS1
    809..1035    +  promoter       RSV promoter: Rous sarcoma virus enhancer/promoter
   1036..1216    +  LTR            5' LTR (truncated): truncated 5' long terminal repeat (LTR) from HIV-1
   1263..1388    +  misc_feature   HIV-1 Ψ: packaging signal of human immunodeficiency virus type 1
   1372..1735    +  CDS            HIV-1 gag (fragment): gag protein from human immunodeficiency virus 1; gag
   1881..2114    +  misc_feature   RRE: The Rev response element (RRE) of HIV-1 allows for Rev-dependent mRNA export from the nucleus to the cytoplasm.
   2491..2591    +  CDS            Rev (fragment): human immunodeficiency virus 1 (HIV-1) Rev protein; rev; enhances nuclear export of unspliced and incompletely spliced viral mRNAs
   2592..2612    -  misc_feature   MCS (fragment): pBluescript multiple cloning site
   2622..2925    +  enhancer       CMV enhancer: human cytomegalovirus immediate early enhancer
   2926..3129    +  promoter       CMV promoter: human cytomegalovirus (CMV) immediate early promoter
   3167..3874    +  CDS            mCherry: mCherry is a basic (constitutively fluorescent) red fluorescent protein published in 2004, derived from Discosoma sp.. It is reported to be a very rapidly-maturing monomer with low acid sensitivity.
   3941..4972    +  CDS            Cre: site-specific recombinase Cre is a site-specific recombinase from bacteriophage P1. Recombination occurs at loxP sequences.
   4979..5484    +  misc_feature   WPRE (fragment): woodchuck hepatitis virus posttranscriptional regulatory element
   5491..5532    +  CDS            V5 tag: epitope tag from simian virus 5
   5574..5903    +  promoter       SV40 promoter: SV40 enhancer and early promoter
   5951..5998    +  promoter       EM7 promoter: synthetic bacterial promoter&nbsp
   6017..6415    +  CDS            BSD: blasticidin S deaminase; Aspergillus terreus BSD; confers resistance to blasticidin
   6432..6500    +  CDS            nef (fragment): NEF_HV1Z2 - Experimental evidence at protein level: Swiss-Prot protein existence level 1. Extracellular Nef protein targets CD4(+) T-lymphocytes for apoptosis by interacting with CXCR4 surface receptors. From Human immunodeficiency virus type 1 group M subtype D (isolate Z2/CDC-Z34) (HIV-1).
   6502..6735    +  LTR            3' LTR (ΔU3): self-inactivating 3' long terminal repeat (LTR) from HIV-1
   6807..6928    +  polyA_signal   SV40 poly(A) signal: SV40 polyadenylation signal
   6968..7103    +  rep_origin     SV40 ori: SV40 origin of replication
   7124..7142    -  promoter       T7 promoter: promoter for bacteriophage T7 RNA polymerase
   7150..7305    +  CDS            lacZα (fragment): LacZα fragment of β-galactosidase; lacZ fragment
   7310..7738    +  rep_origin     f1 ori (sequence partly withheld): f1 bacteriophage origin of replication; arrow indicates direction of (+) strand synthesis
   7791..7895    +  promoter       AmpR promoter: bla
   7896..8756    +  CDS            AmpR: β-lactamase; bla; confers resistance to ampicillin, carbenicillin, and related antibiotics
   8927..9515    +  rep_origin     ori: high-copy-number ColE1/pMB1/pBR322/pUC origin of replication
   9698..9790    +  CDS            lacI (fragment): lac repressor; lacI; The lac repressor binds to the lac operator to inhibit transcription in E. coli. This inhibition can be relieved by adding lactose or isopropyl-β-D-thiogalactopyranoside (IPTG).
   9803..9824    +  protein_bind   CAP binding site: CAP binding activates transcription in the presence of cAMP. E. coli catabolite activator protein
   9839..9869    +  promoter       lac promoter: promoter for the E. coli lac operon
   9877..9893    +  protein_bind   lac operator: The lac repressor binds to the lac operator to inhibit transcription in E. coli. This inhibition can be relieved by adding lactose or isopropyl-β-D-thiogalactopyranoside (IPTG). lac repressor encoded by lacI
>Addgene plasmid #179390 | pLenti-mCherry-Cre-blast | addgene full sequence | sequence record 451660 | Addgene Long Read Sequencing Result
GGTAATGACTCCAACTTATTGATAGTGTTTTATGTTCAGATAATGCCCGATGACTTTGTCATGCAGCTCC
ACCGATTTTGAGAACGACAGCGACTTCCGTCCCAGCCGTGCCAGGTGCTGCCTCAGATTCAGGTTATGCC
GCTCAATTCGCTGCGTATATCGCTTGCTGATTACGTGCAGCTTTCCCTTCAGGCGGGATTCATACAGCGG
CCAGCCATCCGTCATCCATATCACCACGTCAAAGGGTGACAGCAGGCTCATAAGACGCCCCAGCGTCGCC
ATAGTGCGTTCACCGAATACGTGCGCAACAACCGTCTTCCGGAGACTGTCATACGCGTAAAACAGCCAGC
GCTGGCGCGATTTAGCCCCGACATAGCCCCACTGTTCGTCCATTTCCGCGCAGACGATGACGTCACTGCC
CGGCTGTATGCGCGAGGTTACCGACTGCGGCCTGAGTTTTTTAAGTGACGTAAAATCGTGTTGAGGCCAA
CGCCCATAATGCGGGCTGTTGCCCGGCATCCAACGCCATTCATGGCCATATCAATGATTTTCTGGTGCGT
ACCGGGTTGAGAAGCGGTGTAAGTGAACTGCAGTTGCCATGTTTTACGGCAGTGAGAGCAGAGATAGCGC
TGATGTCCGGCGGTGCTTTTGCCGTTACGCACCACCCCGTCAGTAGCTGAACAGGAGGGACAGCTGATAG
AAACAGAAGCCACTGGAGCACCTCAAAAACACCATCATACACTAAATCAGTAAGTTGGCAGCATCACCCC
CTCACTAAAGGGAACAAAAGCTGGAGCTGCAAGCTTAATGTAGTCTTATGCAATACTCTTGTAGTCTTGC
AACATGGTAACGATGAGTTAGCAACATGCCTTACAAGGAGAGAAAAAGCACCGTGCATGCCGATTGGTGG
AAGTAAGGTGGTACGATCGTGCCTTATTAGGAAGGCAACAGACGGGTCTGACATGGATTGGACGAACCAC
TGAATTGCCGCATTGCAGAGATATTGTATTTAAGTGCCTAGCTCGATACATAAACGGGTCTCTCTGGTTA
GACCAGATCTGAGCCTGGGAGCTCTCTGGCTAACTAGGGAACCCACTGCTTAAGCCTCAATAAAGCTTGC
CTTGAGTGCTTCAAGTAGTGTGTGCCCGTCTGTTGTGTGACTCTGGTAACTAGAGATCCCTCAGACCCTT
TTAGTCAGTGTGGAAAATCTCTAGCAGTGGCGCCCGAACAGGGACTTGAAAGCGAAAGGGAAACCAGAGG
AGCTCTCTCGACGCAGGACTCGGCTTGCTGAAGCGCGCACGGCAAGAGGCGAGGGGCGGCGACTGGTGAG
TACGCCAAAAATTTTGACTAGCGGAGGCTAGAAGGAGAGAGATGGGTGCGAGAGCGTCAGTATTAAGCGG
GGGAGAATTAGATCGCGATGGGAAAAAATTCGGTTAAGGCCAGGGGGAAAGAAAAAATATAAATTAAAAC
ATATAGTATGGGCAAGCAGGGAGCTAGAACGATTCGCAGTTAATCCTGGCCTGTTAGAAACATCAGAAGG
CTGTAGACAAATACTGGGACAGCTACAACCATCCCTTCAGACAGGATCAGAAGAACTTAGATCATTATAT
AATACAGTAGCAACCCTCTATTGTGTGCATCAAAGGATAGAGATAAAAGACACCAAGGAAGCTTTAGACA
AGATAGAGGAAGAGCAAAACAAAAGTAAGACCACCGCACAGCAAGCGGCCGCTGATCTTCAGACCTGGAG
GAGGAGATATGAGGGACAATTGGAGAAGTGAATTATATAAATATAAAGTAGTAAAAATTGAACCATTAGG
AGTAGCACCCACCAAGGCAAAGAGAAGAGTGGTGCAGAGAGAAAAAAGAGCAGTGGGAATAGGAGCTTTG
TTCCTTGGGTTCTTGGGAGCAGCAGGAAGCACTATGGGCGCAGCGTCAATGACGCTGACGGTACAGGCCA
GACAATTATTGTCTGGTATAGTGCAGCAGCAGAACAATTTGCTGAGGGCTATTGAGGCGCAACAGCATCT
GTTGCAACTCACAGTCTGGGGCATCAAGCAGCTCCAGGCAAGAATCCTGGCTGTGGAAAGATACCTAAAG
GATCAACAGCTCCTGGGGATTTGGGGTTGCTCTGGAAAACTCATTTGCACCACTGCTGTGCCTTGGAATG
CTAGTTGGAGTAATAAATCTCTGGAACAGATTTGGAATCACACGACCTGGATGGAGTGGGACAGAGAAAT
TAACAATTACACAAGCTTAATACACTCCTTAATTGAAGAATCGCAAAACCAGCAAGAAAAGAATGAACAA
GAATTATTGGAATTAGATAAATGGGCAAGTTTGTGGAATTGGTTTAACATAACAAATTGGCTGTGGTATA
TAAAATTATTCATAATGATAGTAGGAGGCTTGGTAGGTTTAAGAATAGTTTTTGCTGTACTTTCTATAGT
GAATAGAGTTAGGCAGGGATATTCACCATTATCGTTTCAGACCCACCTCCCAACCCCGAGGGGACCCGAC
AGGCCCGAAGGAATAGAAGAAGAAGGTGGAGAGAGAGACAGAGACAGATCCATTCGATTAGTGAACGGAT
CTCGACGGTATCGATAAGCTTGGGAGTTCCGCGTTACATAACTTACGGTAAATGGCCCGCCTGGCTGACC
GCCCAACGACCCCCGCCCATTGACGTCAATAATGACGTATGTTCCCATAGTAACGCCAATAGGGACTTTC
CATTGACGTCAATGGGTGGAGTATTTACGGTAAACTGCCCACTTGGCAGTACATCAAGTGTATCATATGC
CAAGTACGCCCCCTATTGACGTCAATGACGGTAAATGGCCCGCCTGGCATTATGCCCAGTACATGACCTT
ATGGGACTTTCCTACTTGGCAGTACATCTACGTATTAGTCATCGCTATTACCATGGTGATGCGGTTTTGG
CAGTACATCAATGGGCGTGGATAGCGGTTTGACTCACGGGGATTTCCAAGTCTCCACCCCATTGACGTCA
ATGGGAGTTTGTTTTGGCACCAAAATCAACGGGACTTTCCAAAATGTCGTAACAACTCCGCCCCATTGAC
GCAAATGGGCGGTAGGCGTGTACGGTGGGAGGTCTATATAAGCAGAGCTGGTTTAGTGAACCGTCAGATC
CGCTAGCGCTACCGGTATGGTGAGCAAGGGCGAGGAGGATAACATGGCCATCATCAAGGAGTTCATGCGC
TTCAAGGTGCACATGGAGGGCTCCGTGAACGGCCACGAGTTCGAGATCGAGGGCGAGGGCGAGGGCCGCC
CCTACGAGGGCACCCAGACCGCCAAGCTGAAGGTGACCAAGGGTGGCCCCCTGCCCTTCGCCTGGGACAT
CCTGTCCCCTCAGTTCATGTACGGCTCCAAGGCCTACGTGAAGCACCCCGCCGACATCCCCGACTACTTG
AAGCTGTCCTTCCCCGAGGGCTTCAAGTGGGAGCGCGTGATGAACTTCGAGGACGGCGGCGTGGTGACCG
TGACCCAGGACTCCTCCCTGCAGGACGGCGAGTTCATCTACAAGGTGAAGCTGCGCGGCACCAACTTCCC
CTCCGACGGCCCCGTAATGCAGAAGAAGACCATGGGCTGGGAGGCCTCCTCCGAGCGGATGTACCCCGAG
GACGGCGCCCTGAAGGGCGAGATCAAGCAGAGGCTGAAGCTGAAGGACGGCGGCCACTACGACGCTGAGG
TCAAGACCACCTACAAGGCCAAGAAGCCCGTGCAGCTGCCCGGCGCCTACAACGTCAACATCAAGTTGGA
CATCACCTCCCACAACGAGGACTACACCATCGTGGAACAGTACGAACGCGCCGAGGGCCGCCACTCCACC
GGCGGCATGGACGAGCTGTACAAGGGATCTGGAGCAACAAACTTCTCACTACTCAAACAAGCAGGTGACG
TGGAGGAGAATCCCGGCCCTATGTCCAATTTACTGACCGTACACCAAAATTTGCCTGCATTACCGGTCGA
TGCAACGAGTGATGAGGTTCGCAAGAACCTGATGGACATGTTCAGGGATCGCCAGGCGTTTTCTGAGCAT
ACCTGGAAAATGCTTCTGTCCGTTTGCCGGTCGTGGGCGGCATGGTGCAAGTTGAATAACCGGAAATGGT
TTCCCGCAGAACCTGAAGATGTTCGCGATTATCTTCTATATCTTCAGGCGCGCGGTCTGGCAGTAAAAAC
TATCCAGCAACATTTGGGCCAGCTAAACATGCTTCATCGTCGGTCCGGGCTGCCACGACCAAGTGACAGC
AATGCTGTTTCACTGGTTATGCGGCGGATCCGAAAAGAAAACGTTGATGCCGGTGAACGTGCAAAACAGG
CTCTAGCGTTCGAACGCACTGATTTCGACCAGGTTCGTTCACTCATGGAAAATAGCGATCGCTGCCAGGA
TATACGTAATCTGGCATTTCTGGGGATTGCTTATAACACCCTGTTACGTATAGCCGAAATTGCCAGGATC
AGGGTTAAAGATATCTCACGTACTGACGGTGGGAGAATGTTAATCCATATTGGCAGAACGAAAACGCTGG
TTAGCACCGCAGGTGTAGAGAAGGCACTTAGCCTGGGGGTAACTAAACTGGTCGAGCGATGGATTTCCGT
CTCTGGTGTAGCTGATGATCCGAATAACTACCTGTTTTGCCGGGTCAGAAAAAATGGTGTTGCCGCGCCA
TCTGCCACCAGCCAGCTATCAACTCGCGCCCTGGAAGGGATTTTTGAAGCAACTCATCGATTGATTTACG
GCGCTAAGGATGACTCTGGTCAGAGATACCTGGCCTGGTCTGGACACAGTGCCCGTGTCGGAGCCGCGCG
AGATATGGCCCGCGCTGGAGTTTCAATACCGGAGATCATGCAAGCTGGTGGCTGGACCAATGTAAATATT
GTCATGAACTATATCCGTAACCTGGATAGTGAAACAGGGGCAATGGTGCGCCTGCTGGAAGATGGCGATT
AGGTCGACAATCAACCTCTGGATTACAAAATTTGTGAAAGATTGACTGGTATTCTTAACTATGTTGCTCC
TTTTACGCTATGTGGATACGCTGCTTTAATGCCTTTGTATCATGCTATTGCTTCCCGTATGGCTTTCATT
TTCTCCTCCTTGTATAAATCCTGGTTGCTGTCTCTTTATGAGGAGTTGTGGCCCGTTGTCAGGCAACGTG
GCGTGGTGTGCACTGTGTTTGCTGACGCAACCCCCACTGGTTGGGGCATTGCCACCACCTGTCAGCTCCT
TTCCGGGACTTTCGCTTTCCCCCTCCCTATTGCCACGGCGGAACTCATCGCCGCCTGCCTTGCCCGCTGC
TGGACAGGGGCTCGGCTGTTGGGCACTGACAATTCCGTGGTGTTGTCGGGGAAGCTGACGTCCTTTCCAT
GGCTGCTCGCCTGTGTTGCCACCTGGATTCTGCGCGGGACGTCCTTCTGCTACGTCCCTTCGGCCCTCAA
TCCAGCGGACCTTCCTTCCCGCGGTTCGAAGGTAAGCCTATCCCTAACCCTCTCCTCGGTCTCGATTCTA
CGCGTACCGGTTAGTAATGAGTTTGGAATTAATTCTGTGGAATGTGTGTCAGTTAGGGTGTGGAAAGTCC
CCAGGCTCCCCAGCAGGCAGAAGTATGCAAAGCATGCATCTCAATTAGTCAGCAACCAGGTGTGGAAAGT
CCCCAGGCTCCCCAGCAGGCAGAAGTATGCAAAGCATGCATCTCAATTAGTCAGCAACCATAGTCCCGCC
CCTAACTCCGCCCATCCCGCCCCTAACTCCGCCCAGTTCCGCCCATTCTCCGCCCCATGGCTGACTAATT
TTTTTTATTTATGCAGAGGCCGAGGCCGCCTCTGCCTCTGAGCTATTCCAGAAGTAGTGAGGAGGCTTTT
TTGGAGGCCTAGGCTTTTGCAAAAAGCTCCCGGGAGCTTGTATATCCATTTTCGGATCTGATCAGCACGT
GTTGACAATTAATCATCGGCATAGTATATCGGCATAGTATAATACGACAAGGTGAGGAACTAAACCATGG
CCAAGCCTTTGTCTCAAGAAGAATCCACCCTCATTGAAAGAGCAACGGCTACAATCAACAGCATCCCCAT
CTCTGAAGACTACAGCGTCGCCAGCGCAGCTCTCTCTAGCGACGGCCGCATCTTCACTGGTGTCAATGTA
TATCATTTTACTGGGGGACCTTGTGCAGAACTCGTGGTGCTGGGCACTGCTGCTGCTGCGGCAGCTGGCA
ACCTGACTTGTATCGTCGCGATCGGAAATGAGAACAGGGGCATCTTGAGCCCCTGCGGACGGTGCCGACA
GGTGCTTCTCGATCTGCATCCTGGGATCAAAGCCATAGTGAAGGACAGTGATGGACAGCCGACGGCAGTT
GGGATTCGTGAATTGCTGCCCTCTGGTTATGTGTGGGAGGGCTAAGCACAATTCGAGCTCGGTACCTTTA
AGACCAATGACTTACAAGGCAGCTGTAGATCTTAGCCACTTTTTAAAAGAAAAGGGGGGACTGGAAGGGC
TAATTCACTCCCAACGAAGACAAGATCTGCTTTTTGCTTGTACTGGGTCTCTCTGGTTAGACCAGATCTG
AGCCTGGGAGCTCTCTGGCTAACTAGGGAACCCACTGCTTAAGCCTCAATAAAGCTTGCCTTGAGTGCTT
CAAGTAGTGTGTGCCCGTCTGTTGTGTGACTCTGGTAACTAGAGATCCCTCAGACCCTTTTAGTCAGTGT
GGAAAATCTCTAGCAGTAGTAGTTCATGTCATCTTATTATTCAGTATTTATAACTTGCAAAGAAATGAAT
ATCAGAGAGTGAGAGGAACTTGTTTATTGCAGCTTATAATGGTTACAAATAAAGCAATAGCATCACAAAT
TTCACAAATAAAGCATTTTTTTCACTGCATTCTAGTTGTGGTTTGTCCAAACTCATCAATGTATCTTATC
ATGTCTGGCTCTAGCTATCCCGCCCCTAACTCCGCCCATCCCGCCCCTAACTCCGCCCAGTTCCGCCCAT
TCTCCGCCCCATGGCTGACTAATTTTTTTTATTTATGCAGAGGCCGAGGCCGCCTCGGCCTCTGAGCTAT
TCCAGAAGTAGTGAGGAGGCTTTTTTGGAGGCCTAGGGACGTACCCAATTCGCCCTATAGTGAGTCGTAT
TACGCGCGCTCACTGGCCGTCGTTTTACAACGTCGTGACTGGGAAAACCCTGGCGTTACCCAACTTAATC
GCCTTGCAGCACATCCCCCTTTCGCCAGCTGGCGTAATAGCGAAGAGGCCCGCACCGATCGCCCTTCCCA
ACAGTTGCGCAGCCTGAATGGCGAATGGG
[124 nt withheld, positions 7310-7433]
C
[91 nt withheld, positions 7435-7525]
A
[49 nt withheld, positions 7527-7575]
CCTTTGACGTTGGAGTCCACGTTCTTT
[37 nt withheld, positions 7603-7639]
ACCCTATCTCGGTCTATTCTTTTGATTTATAAGGGATTTTGCCGATTTCGGCCTATTGGTTAAAAAATGA
GCTGATTTAACAAAAATTTAACGCGAATTTTAACAAAATATTAACGCTTACAATTTAGGTGGCACTTTTC
GGGGAAATGTGCGCGGAACCCCTATTTGTTTATTTTTCTAAATACATTCAAATATGTATCCGCTCATGAG
ACAATAACCCTGATAAATGCTTCAATAATATTGAAAAAGGAAGAGTATGAGTATTCAACATTTCCGTGTC
GCCCTTATTCCCTTTTTTGCGGCATTTTGCCTTCCTGTTTTTGCTCACCCAGAAACGCTGGTGAAAGTAA
AAGATGCTGAAGATCAGTTGGGTGCACGAGTGGGTTACATCGAACTGGATCTCAACAGCGGTAAGATCCT
TGAGAGTTTTCGCCCCGAAGAACGTTTTCCAATGATGAGCACTTTTAAAGTTCTGCTATGTGGCGCGGTA
TTATCCCGTATTGACGCCGGGCAAGAGCAACTCGGTCGCCGCATACACTATTCTCAGAATGACTTGGTTG
AGTACTCACCAGTCACAGAAAAGCATCTTACGGATGGCATGACAGTAAGAGAATTATGCAGTGCTGCCAT
AACCATGAGTGATAACACTGCGGCCAACTTACTTCTGACAACGATCGGAGGACCGAAGGAGCTAACCGCT
TTTTTGCACAACATGGGGGATCATGTAACTCGCCTTGATCGTTGGGAACCGGAGCTGAATGAAGCCATAC
CAAACGACGAGCGTGACACCACGATGCCTGTAGCAATGGCAACAACGTTGCGCAAACTATTAACTGGCGA
ACTACTTACTCTAGCTTCCCGGCAACAATTAATAGACTGGATGGAGGCGGATAAAGTTGCAGGACCACTT
CTGCGCTCGGCCCTTCCGGCTGGCTGGTTTATTGCTGATAAATCTGGAGCCGGTGAGCGTGGGTCTCGCG
GTATCATTGCAGCACTGGGGCCAGATGGTAAGCCCTCCCGTATCGTAGTTATCTACACGACGGGGAGTCA
GGCAACTATGGATGAACGAAATAGACAGATCGCTGAGATAGGTGCCTCACTGATTAAGCATTGGTAACTG
TCAGACCAAGTTTACTCATATATACTTTAGATTGATTTAAAACTTCATTTTTAATTTAAAAGGATCTAGG
TGAAGATCCTTTTTGATAATCTCATGACCAAAATCCCTTAACGTGAGTTTTCGTTCCACTGAGCGTCAGA
CCCCGTAGAAAAGATCAAAGGATCTTCTTGAGATCCTTTTTTTCTGCGCGTAATCTGCTGCTTGCAAACA
AAAAAACCACCGCTACCAGCGGTGGTTTGTTTGCCGGATCAAGAGCTACCAACTCTTTTTCCGAAGGTAA
CTGGCTTCAGCAGAGCGCAGATACCAAATACTGTTCTTCTAGTGTAGCCGTAGTTAGGCCACCACTTCAA
GAACTCTGTAGCACCGCCTACATACCTCGCTCTGCTAATCCTGTTACCAGTGGCTGCTGCCAGTGGCGAT
AAGTCGTGTCTTACCGGGTTGGACTCAAGACGATAGTTACCGGATAAGGCGCAGCGGTCGGGCTGAACGG
GGGGTTCGTGCACACAGCCCAGCTTGGAGCGAACGACCTACACCGAACTGAGATACCTACAGCGTGAGCT
ATGAGAAAGCGCCACGCTTCCCGAAGGGAGAAAGGCGGACAGGTATCCGGTAAGCGGCAGGGTCGGAACA
GGAGAGCGCACGAGGGAGCTTCCAGGGGGAAACGCCTGGTATCTTTATAGTCCTGTCGGGTTTCGCCACC
TCTGACTTGAGCGTCGATTTTTGTGATGCTCGTCAGGGGGGCGGAGCCTATGGAAAAACGCCAGCAACGC
GGCCTTTTTACGGTTCCTGGCCTTTTGCTGGCCTTTTGCTCACATGTTCTTTCCTGCGTTATCCCCTGAT
TCTGTGGATAACCGTATTACCGCCTTTGAGTGAGCTGATACCGCTCGCCGCAGCCGAACGACCGAGCGCA
GCGAGTCAGTGAGCGAGGAAGCGGAAGAGCGCCCAATACGCAAACCGCCTCTCCCCGCGCGTTGGCCGAT
TCATTAATGCAGCTGGCACGACAGGTTTCCCGACTGGAAAGCGGGCAGTGAGCGCAACGCAATTAATGTG
AGTTAGCTCACTCATTAGGCACCCCAGGCTTTACACTTTATGCTTCCGGCTCGTATGTTGTGTGGAATTG
TGAGCGGATAACAATTTCACACAGGAAACAGCTATGACCATGATTACGCCAAGCGCGCAATTAACCCTCA
CTA
